>Addgene plasmid #203067 | Salsa-BC226-P3C10 | addgene full sequence | sequence record 421404 | Addgene NGS Result
AGCGCCCAATACGCAAACCGCCTCTCCCCGCGCGTTGGCCGATTCATTAATGCAGTCGAGGGATCTCCAT
AAGAGAAGAGGGACAGCTATGACTGGGAGTAGTCAGGAGAGGAGGAAAAATCTGGCTAGTAAAACATGTA
AGGAAAATTTTAGGGATGTTAAAGAAAAAAATAACACAAAACAAAATATAAAAAAAATCTAACCTCAAGT
CAAGGCTTTTCTATGGAATAAGGAATGGACAGCAGGGGGCTGTTTCATATACTGATGACCTCTTTATAGC
CAACCTTTGTTCATGGCAGCCAGCATATGGGCATATGTTGCCAAACTCTAAACCAAATACTCATTCTGAT
GTTTTAAATGATTTGCCCTCCCATATGTCCTTCCGAGTGAGAGACACAAAAAATTCCAACACACTATTGC
AATGAAAATAAATTTCCTTTATTAGCCAGAAGTCAGATGCTCAAGGGGCTTCATGATGTCCCCATAATTT
TTGGCAGAGGGAAAAAGATCGATCTCAGTGGTATTTGTGAGCCAGGGCATTGGCCACACCAGCCACCACC
TTCTGATAGGCAGCCTGCACCTGAGGAGTGAATTCTTTGCCAAAATGATGAGACAGCACAACAACCAGCA
CGTTGCCCAGGAGCTGTAGGAAAGAGAAGAAGGCATGAACATGGTTAGCAGAGGGGCCCGGTTTGGACTC
AGAGTATTTTATCCTCATCTCAAACAGTGTATATCATTGTAACCATAAAGAGAAAGGCAGGATGATGACC
AGGGTGTAGTTGTTTCTACCAATAAGAATATTTCCACGCCAGCCAGAATTTATATGCAGAAATATTCTAC
CTTATCATTTAATTATAACAATTGTTCTCTAAAACTGTGCTGAAGTACAATATAATATACCCTGATTGCC
TTGAAAAAAAAGTGATTAGAGAAAGTACTTACAATCTGACAAATAAACAAAAGTGAATTTAAAAATTCGT
TACAAATGCAAGCTAAAGTTTAACGAAAAAGTTACAGAAAATGAAAAGAAAATAAGAGGAGACAATGGTT
GTCAACAGAGTAGAAAGTGAAAGAAACAAAATTATCATGAGGGTCCATGGTGATACAAGGGACATCTTCC
CATTCTAAACAACACCCTGAAAACTTTGCCCCCTCCATATAACATGAATTTTACAATAGCGAAAAAGAAA
GAACAATCAAGGGTCCCCAAACTCACCCTGAAGTTCTCAGCTCTAGAGATATCGTCGAGGCCGCGCTAGC
GTTTAAACTGTCGACCTTAATTAAGAGATCTGCTCGAGGCGCGTCAGCTGACTAGAGGATCCCCGGGTAC
CGAGCTCGAATTCGGGGCCGCGGAGGCTGGATCGGTCCCGGTGTCTTCTATGGAGGTCAAAACAGCGTGG
ATGGCGTCTCCAGGCGATCTGACGGTTCACTAAACGAGCTCTGCTTATATAGGCCTCCCACCGTACACGC
CTACCTCGACCCGGGTACCGAGCTCGACTTTCACTTTTCTCTATCACTGATAGGGAGTGGTAAACTCGAC
TTTCACTTTTCTCTATCACTGATAGGGAGTGGTAAACTCGACTTTCACTTTTCTCTATCACTGATAGGGA
GTGGTAAACTCGACTTTCACTTTTCTCTATCACTGATAGGGAGTGGTAAACTCGACTTTCACTTTTCTCT
ATCACTGATAGGGAGTGGTAAACTCGACCTATATAAGCAGAGCTCGTTTAGTGAACCGTCAGATCGCCTG
GAGACGCCATCCACGCTGTTTTGACCTCCATAGAAGACACCGGGACCGATCCAGCCTCCGCGGCCCCGAA
TTCCTGCAGCGGCCGCTCTAGAACTAGTGGATCCCCGCGGATGGTGAGCAAGGGCGAGGAGCTGTTCACC
GGGGTGGTGCCCATCCTGGTCGAGCTGGACGGCGACGTAAACGGCCACAAGTTCAGCGTGTCCGGCGAGG
GCGAGGGCGATGCCACCTACGGCAAGCTGACCCTGAAGTTCATCTGCACCACCGGCAAGCTGCCCGTGCC
CTGGCCCACCCTCGTGACCACCCTGACCTACGGCGTGCAGTGCTTCAGCCGCTACCCCGACCACATGAAG
CAGCACGACTTCTTCAAGTCCGCCATGCCCGAAGGCTACGTCCAGGAGCGCACCATCTTCTTCAAGGACG
ACGGCAACTACAAGACCCGCGCCGAGGTGAAGTTCGAGGGCGACACCCTGGTGAACCGCATCGAGCTGAA
GGGCATCGACTTCAAGGAGGACGGCAACATCCTGGGGCACAAGCTGGAGTACAACTACAACAGCCACAAC
GTCTATATCATGGCCGACAAGCAGAAGAACGGCATCAAGGTGAACTTCAAGATCCGCCACAACATCGAGG
ACGGCAGCGTGCAGCTCGCCGACCACTACCAGCAGAACACCCCCATCGGCGACGGCCCCGTGCTGCTGCC
CGACAACCACTACCTGAGCACCCAGTCCGCCCTGAGCAAAGACCCCAACGAGAAGCGCGATCACATGGTC
CTGCTGGAGTTCGTGACCGCCGCCGGGATCACTCTCGGCATGGACGAGCTGTACAAGTAAGAGCGTTTTT
GAATTCGATATCAAGCTTGTCGACCTAGTTCTAGAGGATCCAGACATGATAAGATACATTGATGAGTTTG
GACAAACCACAACTAGAATGCAGTGAAAAAAATGCTTTATTTGTGAAATTTGTGATGCTATTGCTTTATT
TGTAACCATTATAAGCTGCAATAAACAAGTTAACAACAACAATTGCATTCATTTTATGTTTCAGGTTCAG
GGGGAGGTGTGGGAGGTTTTTTAAAGCAAGTAAAACCTCTACAAATGTGGTATGGCTGATTATGATCCTG
CAAGCCTCGTCGTCCTGGCCGGACCACGCTATCTGTGCAAGGTCCCCGGCCCCGGACGCGCGCTCCATGA
GCAGAGCGCCCGCCGCCGAGGCGAAGACTCGGGCGGCGCCCTGCCCGTCCCACCAGGTCAACAGGCGGTA
ACCGGCCTCTTCATCGGGAATGCGCGCGACCTTCAGCATCGCCGGCATGTCCCCCTGGCGGACGGGAAGT
ATCCAGCTCGACCAAGCTGGCCGCGTCGAGTGAAGACGAAAGGGCCTCGTGATACGCCTATTTTTATAGG
TTAATGTCATGATAATAATGGTTTCTTAGACGTCAGGTGGCACTTTTCGGGGAAATGTGCGCGGAACCCC
TATTTGTTTATTTTTCTAAATACATTCAAATATGTATCCGCTCATGAGACAATAACCCTGATAAATGCTT
CAATAATATTGAAAAAGGAAGAGTATGAGTATTCAACATTTCCGTGTCGCCCTTATTCCCTTTTTTGCGG
CATTTTGCCTTCCTGTTTTTGCTCACCCAGAAACGCTGGTGAAAGTAAAAGATGCTGAAGATCAGTTGGG
TGCACGAGTGGGTTACATCGAACTGGATCTCAACAGCGGTAAGATCCTTGAGAGTTTTCGCCCCGAAGAA
CGTTTTCCAATGATGAGCACTTTTAAAGTTCTGCTATGTGGCGCGGTATTATCCCGTGTTGACGCCGGGC
AAGAGCAACTCGGTCGCCGCATACACTATTCTCAGAATGACTTGGTTGAGTACTCACCAGTCACAGAAAA
GCATCTTACGGATGGCATGACAGTAAGAGAATTATGCAGTGCTGCCATAACCATGAGTGATAACACTGCG
GCCAACTTACTTCTGACAACGATCGGAGGACCGAAGGAGCTAACCGCTTTTTTGCACAACATGGGGGATC
ATGTAACTCGCCTTGATCGTTGGGAACCGGAGCTGAATGAAGCCATACCAAACGACGAGCGTGACACCAC
GATGCCTGTAGCAATGGCAACAACGTTGCGCAAACTATTAACTGGCGAACTACTTACTCTAGCTTCCCGG
CAACAATTAATAGACTGGATGGAGGCGGATAAAGTTGCAGGACCACTTCTGCGCTCGGCCCTTCCGGCTG
GCTGGTTTATTGCTGATAAATCTGGAGCCGGTGAGCGTGGGTCTCGCGGTATCATTGCAGCACTGGGGCC
AGATGGTAAGCCCTCCCGTATCGTAGTTATCTACACGACGGGGAGTCAGGCAACTATGGATGAACGAAAT
AGACAGATCGCTGAGATAGGTGCCTCACTGATTAAGCATTGGTAACTGTCAGACCAAGTTTACTCATATA
TACTTTAGATTGATTTAAAACTTCATTTTTAATTTAAAAGGATCTAGGTGAAGATCCTTTTTGATAATCT
CATGACCAAAATCCCTTAACGTGAGTTTTCGTTCCACTGAGCGTCAGACCCCGTAGAAAAGATCAAAGGA
TCTTCTTGAGATCCTTTTTTTCTGCGCGTAATCTGCTGCTTGCAAACAAAAAAACCACCGCTACCAGCGG
TGGTTTGTTTGCCGGATCAAGAGCTACCAACTCTTTTTCCGAAGGTAACTGGCTTCAGCAGAGCGCAGAT
ACCAAATACTGTTCTTCTAGTGTAGCCGTAGTTAGGCCACCACTTCAAGAACTCTGTAGCACCGCCTACA
TACCTCGCTCTGCTAATCCTGTTACCAGTGGCTGCTGCCAGTGGCGATAAGTCGTGTCTTACCGGGTTGG
ACTCAAGACGATAGTTACCGGATAAGGCGCAGCGGTCGGGCTGAACGGGGGGTTCGTGCACACAGCCCAG
CTTGGAGCGAACGACCTACACCGAACTGAGATACCTACAGCGTGAGCTATGAGAAAGCGCCACGCTTCCC
GAAGGGAGAAAGGCGGACAGGTATCCGGTAAGCGGCAGGGTCGGAACAGGAGAGCGCACGAGGGAGCTTC
CAGGGGGAAACGCCTGGTATCTTTATAGTCCTGTCGGGTTTCGCCACCTCTGACTTGAGCGTCGATTTTT
GTGATGCTCGTCAGGGGGGCGGAGCCTATGGAAAAACGCCAGCAACGCGGCCTTTTTACGGTTCCTGGCC
TTTTGCTGGCCTTTTGCTCACATGTTCTTTCCTGCGTTATCCCCTGATTCTGTGGATAACCGTATTACCG
CCTTTGAGTGAGCTGATACCGCTCGCCGCAGCCGAACGACCGAGCGCAGCGAGTCAGTGAGCGAGGAAGC
GGAAG
Features (pLannotate 1.2.2; 17 found; start..end, strand, type, name):
      2..55      +  CDS            lacI (fragment): lac repressor; lacI; The lac repressor binds to the lac operator to inhibit transcription in E. coli. This inhibition can be relieved by adding lactose or isopropyl-β-D-thiogalactopyranoside (IPTG).
    388..443     -  polyA_signal   β-globin poly(A) signal: rabbit β-globin polyadenylation signal (Gil and Proudfoot, 1987)
    518..640     -  CDS            HBB: HBB_COLGU - Experimental evidence at transcript level: Swiss-Prot protein existence level 2. Involved in oxygen transport from the lung to the various peripheral tissues. From Colobus guereza (Mantled guereza) (Eastern black-and-white colobus monkey).
    644..1216    -  intron         β-globin intron: intron from rabbit β-globin gene
   1312..1343    -  misc_feature   MCS (fragment): pUC18/19 multiple cloning site
   1437..1475    -  promoter       minimal CMV promoter: human cytomegalovirus (CMV) immediate early promoter
   1493..1708    -  protein_bind   tetracycline response element (fragment): contains seven copies of the tetracycline operator tetO tetracycline repressor TetR
   1708..1753    +  promoter       TRE3GV promoter (fragment): 3rd-generation Tet-responsive promoter that can be activated by binding of Tet-On® 3G, optimized for retroviral and lentiviral vectors
   1829..1856    +  misc_feature   MCS (fragment): pBluescript multiple cloning site
   1861..2580    +  CDS            EGFP: the original enhanced GFP (Yang et al., 1996) mammalian codon-optimized
   2591..2613    +  misc_feature   MCS (fragment): pBluescript multiple cloning site
   2627..2761    -  polyA_signal   SV40 poly(A) signal: SV40 polyadenylation signal
   2784..2867    -  CDS            large T antigen (fragment): large T antigen from SV40 (simian virus 40)
   2861..3091    -  CDS            str (fragment): STR_KLEPN - Protein inferred from homology: Swiss-Prot protein existence level 3. The aminoglycoside phosphotransferases achieve inactivation of their antibiotic substrates by phosphorylation. From Klebsiella pneumoniae.
   3210..3314    +  promoter       AmpR promoter: bla
   3315..4175    +  CDS            AmpR: β-lactamase; bla; confers resistance to ampicillin, carbenicillin, and related antibiotics
   4346..4934    +  rep_origin     ori: high-copy-number ColE1/pMB1/pBR322/pUC origin of replication
