[The description below was written by a language model from this plasmid's Addgene catalogue record and pLannotate feature annotations shown in this document.]
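Description:
Salsa-BC226-P3C10 is a mammalian expression reporter plasmid built on the pCER206 backbone, one member of a barcoded reporter set made for PRESTO-Salsa, a highly multiplexed assay for screening bioactivity against G protein-coupled receptors. It is propagated in E. coli as a high-copy plasmid through a ColE1/pUC-type origin and selected with ampicillin via the bla (AmpR) gene and its native promoter. The sequenced record is about 5.1 kb.

The payload is a synthetic insert of roughly 730 bp, EGFP/BC226, placed under a Tet Response Element promoter. The feature table shows tetO repeats at the centre of what appears to be a bidirectional arrangement. On one side, a TRE3G-type promoter fragment drives mammalian codon-optimized EGFP, followed by a short multiple-cloning-site remnant and an SV40 polyadenylation signal annotated on the opposite strand. The barcode itself is not annotated, but the BsrGI and HindIII cloning sites suggest that it lies at or just after the 3′ end of the EGFP coding region, where it would be carried in the reporter transcript. On the other side, a minimal CMV promoter faces a cloning-site fragment, a rabbit β-globin intron, a β-globin exon fragment and a β-globin poly(A) signal. No coding sequence is annotated in this second arm, and the record does not say what it is meant to express. Short lacI, SV40 large T antigen and aminoglycoside phosphotransferase fragments appear to be backbone remnants.

A tetracycline-controlled transactivator binding the tetO sites would induce EGFP and the linked barcode. The unique barcode would let this reporter be distinguished by sequencing in pooled screens, although the record does not describe the assay mechanics.
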