Addgene plasmid #203067: Salsa-BC226-P3C10
Purpose: Expression of barcoded reporter plasmid for PRESTO-Salsa; EGFP/BC226
Depositing lab: Noah Palm. Depositing organization: Yale University. Publication: Highly multiplexed bioactivity screening reveals human and microbiota metabolome-GPCRome interactions. Chen H, Rosen CE, Gonzalez-Hernandez JA, Song D, Potempa J, Ring AM, Palm NW. Cell. 2023 Jul 6;186(14):3095-3110.e19. doi: 10.1016/j.cell.2023.05.024. Epub 2023 Jun 14. PubMed 37321219.
Backbone
  Vector backbone: pCER206
  Vector type: Mammalian Expression
Growth in bacteria
  Bacterial resistance: Ampicillin, 100 μg/mL
  Growth temperature: 37°C
  Growth strain: DH5alpha
  Copy number: High Copy
Gene/Insert
  Gene/Insert name: EGFP/BC226
  Species: Synthetic
  Insert size (bp): 730
  Promoter: Tet Response Element (TRE)
  Cloning method: Restriction Enzyme; 5′ cloning site BsrGI (not destroyed); 3′ cloning site HindIII (not destroyed)
  Sequencing primers: 5′ Custom primer (GAAGCGCGATCACATGG)
Terms and licenses: Academic/Nonprofit Terms; Industry Terms: Not Available to Industry
How to cite: Salsa-BC226-P3C10 was a gift from Noah Palm (Addgene plasmid # 203067 ; http://n2t.net/addgene:203067 ; RRID:Addgene_203067)
