>Addgene plasmid #203067 | Salsa-BC226-P3C10 | depositor partial sequence | sequence record 393940 | BC226
GAGCGTTTTT
